>Addgene plasmid #217664 | RepairTemplate_NIPBL_mEGFP_mAID | addgene full sequence | sequence record 440856 | Addgene NGS Result
TCCTCTTAGTAAAATGCAAAAAACAATAGTAGCTACTGTACTGGGTTGTTGTGAGAACTGAATTAATGTG
TGCAAAGCACTTTGCAATTGCTTAACATGTAATAAGTGGTATGTGAAAATGATTATTATATAGGTTGAAC
AAACCAAAGCAGTAACTTTTTTTTATAGTGATTAAGCATTTTCCTGATAGTAATATATCTGACATATCTC
TACAAATAATTGTCTGTTTTGTGTGTTGCAGTGTTTGGGAAATGGGAAGTAATGACAGCTGGCACCTGAA
CTAAGTACTTTTATAGGCAACACCATTCCAGAAATTCAGGGATATCATGGTGAGCAAGGGAGAGGAACTG
TTCACCGGAGTGGTGCCTATCCTGGTCGAGCTGGACGGCGACGTAAACGGCCACAAGTTCAGCGTGTCCG
GCGAGGGCGAGGGCGATGCCACCTACGGCAAGCTGACCCTGAAGTTCATCTGCACCACCGGAAAGCTGCC
CGTGCCCTGGCCCACCCTCGTGACCACCCTGACCTACGGAGTGCAGTGTTTCAGCCGCTACCCTGACCAC
ATGAAGCAGCATGACTTCTTCAAGTCTGCCATGCCTGAAGGCTACGTCCAGGAGCGCACCATCTTCTTCA
AGGACGACGGCAACTACAAGACCCGCGCCGAGGTGAAGTTCGAGGGCGACACCCTGGTGAACCGCATCGA
GCTGAAGGGCATCGACTTCAAGGAGGACGGCAACATCCTGGGGCACAAGCTGGAGTACAACTACAACAGC
CACAACGTCTATATCATGGCCGACAAGCAGAAGAACGGAATCAAGGTGAACTTCAAGATCCGCCACAACA
TCGAGGACGGCAGCGTGCAGCTCGCCGACCACTACCAGCAGAACACCCCCATCGGCGACGGCCCCGTGCT
GCTGCCCGACAACCACTACCTGAGCACCCAGTCCAAGCTGAGCAAAGACCCCAACGAGAAGCGCGATCAC
ATGGTCCTGCTGGAGTTCGTGACCGCCGCCGGGATCACTCTCGGAATGGACGAGCTGTACAAGACGCGTG
GTGGATCCGGAGGTAGCAAGGAGAAGAGTGCTTGTCCTAAAGATCCAGCCAAACCTCCGGCCAAGGCACA
AGTTGTGGGATGGCCACCGGTGAGATCATACCGGAAGAACGTGATGGTTTCCTGCCAAAAATCAAGCGGT
GGACCAGAGGCAGCTGCATTCGTGAAGGTATCAATGGACGGAGCACCATACTTGAGGAAAATCGATTTGA
GGATGTATAAGTACTCAGATCTCGAGCTCAAGCTTCGAATTCTGCAGTCGACGAGCAGTCACCATCATCA
CCATCATAGCAGCGGCCTGGTGCCGCGCGGCAGCCATAATGGGGATATGCCCCATGTCCCGATAACAACT
CTAGCCGGGATTGCTAGTCTCACAGACCGTAAGTTTGGTTAATTTATCTAATTTAAGTTCTACTGTGTGT
TAACAATAATTTTTACAGTGACTGTTCTAAAAATTATTATAGGTTCTTTAAAACACATTTACAGAAATAG
CAACTGAAACTGCCCTTTAAAGAAAAAAAAAATTGATAGCCTAATTTATCTAACTTCTTAGTGATGTTTA
TTTTGGTTGTCATGTTCAGTAATCTGTTGGAGCTTGTTGGAGGTATCAGCAGCCTATTTTACTCTAAGGA
CTTAAGAATTTTAAAGAACATTGCCAGTCTTTTGAGATTTATTTAATGTAACTCAATTTTTCAGAGATTT
ATTCTTTTGTTAGGCATTTGTAACTATAATTCTTAGTCCTTGAATAATGATACAAAAAGCTACCTACAAT
TTTAGTTACTGTGTCATCCTACCTGAATAAATAAAAGGAAAAAGATATGAGAGGGAAGGGTAGAAAGTGA
GAGGATGGCATACTTTTCTTTGGATAGCATTATGCAAGATTTGGGACTTCATAATAAGGGAGCTAGGAGA
AAGTATCTTCAAGAAATGTTTTTGTCCATGTTCAGTATCCTCCAAATACAACTTTTCTGGCTTTTGTTTT
GTTTTGTGAATTTCCAGTTGGTATCTGCAGAATTCCAGCACACTGGCGGCCGTTACTAGTGGATCCGAGC
TCGGTACCAAGCTTGGCGTAATCATGGTCATAGCTGTTTCCTGTGTGAAATTGTTATCCGCTCACAATTC
CACACAACATACGAGCCGGAAGCATAAAGTGTAAAGCCTGGGGTGCCTAATGAGTGAGCTAACTCACATT
AATTGCGTTGCGCTCACTGCCCGCTTTCCAGTCGGGAAACCTGTCGTGCCAGCTGCATTAATGAATCGGC
CAACGCGCGGGGAGAGGCGGTTTGCGTATTGGGCGCTCTTCCGCTTCCTCGCTCACTGACTCGCTGCGCT
CGGTCGTTCGGCTGCGGCGAGCGGTATCAGCTCACTCAAAGGCGGTAATACGGTTATCCACAGAATCAGG
GGATAACGCAGGAAAGAACATGTGAGCAAAAGGCCAGCAAAAGGCCAGGAACCGTAAAAAGGCCGCGTTG
CTGGCGTTTTTCCATAGGCTCCGCCCCCCTGACGAGCATCACAAAAATCGACGCTCAAGTCAGAGGTGGC
GAAACCCGACAGGACTATAAAGATACCAGGCGTTTCCCCCTGGAAGCTCCCTCGTGCGCTCTCCTGTTCC
GACCCTGCCGCTTACCGGATACCTGTCCGCCTTTCTCCCTTCGGGAAGCGTGGCGCTTTCTCATAGCTCA
CGCTGTAGGTATCTCAGTTCGGTGTAGGTCGTTCGCTCCAAGCTGGGCTGTGTGCACGAACCCCCCGTTC
AGCCCGACCGCTGCGCCTTATCCGGTAACTATCGTCTTGAGTCCAACCCGGTAAGACACGACTTATCGCC
ACTGGCAGCAGCCACTGGTAACAGGATTAGCAGAGCGAGGTATGTAGGCGGTGCTACAGAGTTCTTGAAG
TGGTGGCCTAACTACGGCTACACTAGAAGAACAGTATTTGGTATCTGCGCTCTGCTGAAGCCAGTTACCT
TCGGAAAAAGAGTTGGTAGCTCTTGATCCGGCAAACAAACCACCGCTGGTAGCGGTGGTTTTTTTGTTTG
CAAGCAGCAGATTACGCGCAGAAAAAAAGGATCTCAAGAAGATCCTTTGATCTTTTCTACGGGGTCTGAC
GCTCAGTGGAACGAAAACTCACGTTAAGGGATTTTGGTCATGAGATTATCAAAAAGGATCTTCACCTAGA
TCCTTTTAAATTAAAAATGAAGTTTTAAATCAATCTAAAGTATATATGAGTAAACTTGGTCTGACAGTTA
CCAATGCTTAATCAGTGAGGCACCTATCTCAGCGATCTGTCTATTTCGTTCATCCATAGTTGCCTGACTC
CCCGTCGTGTAGATAACTACGATACGGGAGGGCTTACCATCTGGCCCCAGTGCTGCAATGATACCGCGAG
ACCCACGCTCACCGGCTCCAGATTTATCAGCAATAAACCAGCCAGCCGGAAGGGCCGAGCGCAGAAGTGG
TCCTGCAACTTTATCCGCCTCCATCCAGTCTATTAATTGTTGCCGGGAAGCTAGAGTAAGTAGTTCGCCA
GTTAATAGTTTGCGCAACGTTGTTGCCATTGCTACAGGCATCGTGGTGTCACGCTCGTCGTTTGGTATGG
CTTCATTCAGCTCCGGTTCCCAACGATCAAGGCGAGTTACATGATCCCCCATGTTGTGCAAAAAAGCGGT
TAGCTCCTTCGGTCCTCCGATCGTTGTCAGAAGTAAGTTGGCCGCAGTGTTATCACTCATGGTTATGGCA
GCACTGCATAATTCTCTTACTGTCATGCCATCCGTAAGATGCTTTTCTGTGACTGGTGAGTACTCAACCA
AGTCATTCTGAGAATAGTGTATGCGGCGACCGAGTTGCTCTTGCCCGGCGTCAATACGGGATAATACCGC
GCCACATAGCAGAACTTTAAAAGTGCTCATCATTGGAAAACGTTCTTCGGGGCGAAAACTCTCAAGGATC
TTACCGCTGTTGAGATCCAGTTCGATGTAACCCACTCGTGCACCCAACTGATCTTCAGCATCTTTTACTT
TCACCAGCGTTTCTGGGTGAGCAAAAACAGGAAGGCAAAATGCCGCAAAAAAGGGAATAAGGGCGACACG
GAAATGTTGAATACTCATACTCTTCCTTTTTCAATTCAGAAGAACTCGTCAAGAAGGCGATAGAAGGCGA
TGCGCTGCGAATCGGGAGCGGCGATACCGTAAAGCACGAGGAAGCGGTCAGCCCATTCGCCGCCAAGCTC
TTCAGCAATATCACGGGTAGCCAACGCTATGTCCTGATAGCGGTCCGCCACACCCAGCCGGCCACAGTCG
ATGAATCCAGAAAAGCGGCCATTTTCCACCATGATATTCGGCAAGCAGGCATCGCCATGGGTCACGACGA
GATCCTCGCCGTCGGGCATGCGCGCCTTGAGCCTGGCGAACAGTTCGGCTGGCGCGAGCCCCTGATGCTC
TTCGTCCAGATCATCCTGATCGACAAGACCGGCTTCCATCCGAGTACGTGCTCGCTCGATGCGATGTTTC
GCTTGGTGGTCGAATGGGCAGGTAGCCGGATCAAGCGTATGCAGCCGCCGCATTGCATCAGCCATGATGG
ATACTTTCTCGGCAGGAGCAAGGTGGGATGACAGGAGATCCTGCCCCGGCACTTCGCCCAATAGCAGCCA
GTCCCTTCCCGCTTCAGTGACAACGTCGAGCACAGCTGCGCAAGGAACGCCCGTCGTGGCCAGCCACGAT
AGCCGCGCTGCCTCGTCCTGCAGTTCATTCAGGGCACCGGACAGGTCGGTCTTGACAAAAAGAACCGGGC
GCCCCTGCGCTGACAGCCGGAACACGGCGGCATCAGAGCAGCCGATTGTCTGTTGTGCCCAGTCATAGCC
GAATAGCCTCTCCACCCAAGCGGCCGGAGAACCTGCGTGCAATCCATCTTGTTCAATCATGCGAAACGAT
CCTCATCCTGTCTCTTGATCAGATCTTGATCCCCTGCGCCATCAGATCCTTGGCGGCAAGAAAGCCATCC
AGTTTACTTTGCAGGGCTTCCCAACCTTACCAGAGGGCGCCCCAGCTGGCAATTCCGGTTCGCTTGCTGT
CCATAAAACCGCCCAGTCTAGCTATCGCCATGTAAGCCCACTGCAAGCTACCTGCTTTCTCTTTGCGCTT
GCGTTTTCCCTTGTCCAGATAGCCCAGTAGCTGACATTCATCCGGGGTCAGCACCGTTTCTGCGGACTGG
CTTTCTACGTGTTCCGCTTCCTTTAGCAGCCCTTGCGCCCTGAATTTTGTTAAAATTCGCGTTAAATTTT
TGTTAAATCAGCTCATTTTTTAACCAATAGGCCGAAATCGGCAAAATCCCTTATAAATCAAAAGAATAGA
CCGAGATAGGGT
[37 nt withheld, positions 5403-5439]
AAAGAACGTGGACTCCAACGTCAAAGG
[49 nt withheld, positions 5467-5515]
T
[91 nt withheld, positions 5517-5607]
G
[124 nt withheld, positions 5609-5732]
CCATTCGCCATTCAGGCTGCGCAACTGTTGGGAAGGGCGATCGGTGCGGGCCTCTTCGCTATTACGCCAG
CTGGCGAAAGGGGGATGTGCTGCAAGGCGATTAAGTTGGGTAACGCCAGGGTTTTCCCAGTCACGACGTT
GTAAAACGACGGCCAGTGAATTGTAATACGACTCACTATAGGGCGAATTGGGCCCTCTAGATGCATGCTC
GAGCGGCCGCCAGTGTGATGGATTTTGTTTGGACCAAAGTAGGAATGGGCTTCCTAGGTAGGAAGAATGT
CTTAAGGAAATGTATAAAGATGGGAATACACAAGGGAGATTTGGGAGAATCTGATTAGATCAGGTTGGTT
GGAGAGGGTGGTTTATATAGGATAATGATAAAAGACACAGCTAGAAAGGCAAGTTGAAGCTAGATTATGA
GGTTAAATGTTTAACGTGCTTATAATGTGGAAATGAATTGCAGTGCTTGTCGAGGTTGATCAAGTATTCC
TTTCTAGCAATCCAGCCTAGCAGTTAAGAAACAAACTCTGGAACCAGATTGCTTTGGTTCTAATTCTTGC
TCCACTAGTTACTTTAAACTCACTGTAAATTAATT
Features (pLannotate 1.2.2; 16 found; start..end, strand, type, name):
    327..1043    +  CDS            mEGFP: mEGFP is a basic (constitutively fluorescent) green fluorescent protein published in 2002, derived from Aequorea victoria. It has moderate acid sensitivity.
   1068..1270    +  CDS            mini-AID (fragment): minimal degron from the auxin-responsive IAA17 protein of Arabidopsis thaliana (Kubota et al., 2013) acts as an auxin-inducible degron (AID) in the presence of TIR1
   1273..1313    +  misc_feature   MCS (fragment): multiple cloning site
   1347..1364    +  CDS            thrombin site: thrombin recognition and cleavage site
   2151..2167    -  protein_bind   lac operator: The lac repressor binds to the lac operator to inhibit transcription in E. coli. This inhibition can be relieved by adding lactose or isopropyl-β-D-thiogalactopyranoside (IPTG). lac repressor encoded by lacI
   2175..2205    -  promoter       lac promoter: promoter for the E. coli lac operon
   2220..2241    -  protein_bind   CAP binding site: CAP binding activates transcription in the presence of cAMP. E. coli catabolite activator protein
   2254..2346    -  CDS            lacI (fragment): lac repressor; lacI; The lac repressor binds to the lac operator to inhibit transcription in E. coli. This inhibition can be relieved by adding lactose or isopropyl-β-D-thiogalactopyranoside (IPTG).
   2529..3117    -  rep_origin     ori: high-copy-number ColE1/pMB1/pBR322/pUC origin of replication
   3288..4148    -  CDS            AmpR: β-lactamase; bla; confers resistance to ampicillin, carbenicillin, and related antibiotics
   4149..4165    -  promoter       AmpR promoter (fragment): bla
   4169..4960    -  CDS            neo: KKA2_KLEPN - Also known as kan, nptII. Experimental evidence at protein level: Swiss-Prot protein existence level 1. Resistance to kanamycin, neomycin, paromomycin, ribostamycin, butirosin and gentamicin B. From Klebsiella pneumoniae.
   4992..5291    -  CDS            tnpA (fragment): TN5P_ECOLX - Also known as tnp. Experimental evidence at protein level: Swiss-Prot protein existence level 1. Mediates transposition of transposon Tn5 by a 'cut and paste' mechanism. First, the monomeric transposase binds the 19 bp inverted DNA repeats flanking the transposon. Then, dimerization of the DNA- bound transposase creates a synaptic DNA complex. After nicking of the first DNA strand, excision of the transposon proceeds through a series of intermediates. The transposase then mediates the insertion of the transposon at a new site by strand transfer. The activity of the wild- type tran
   5304..5732    -  rep_origin     f1 ori (sequence partly withheld): f1 bacteriophage origin of replication; arrow indicates direction of (+) strand synthesis
   5736..5893    -  CDS            lacZα (fragment): LacZα fragment of β-galactosidase; lacZ fragment
   5896..5914    +  promoter       T7 promoter: promoter for bacteriophage T7 RNA polymerase
