[The description below was written by a language model from this plasmid's Addgene catalogue record and pLannotate feature annotations shown in this document.]
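Description:
RepairTemplate_NIPBL_mEGFP_mAID is a homology-directed repair donor plasmid used to tag the endogenous human NIPBL gene (also known as Scc2, the cohesin loader) with a combined mEGFP and mini-AID tag. It is built on the pCR2.1 cloning backbone. A synthesized insert of about 2.4 kb was blunt-end ligated into the EcoRV site, destroying that site and giving a total size of roughly 6.3 kb. The plasmid replicates in E. coli from a high-copy ColE1/pUC-type origin and carries both β-lactamase (ampicillin) and neo/nptII (kanamycin) resistance genes. Other backbone remnants include an f1 origin, lac promoter/operator elements, a disrupted lacZα fragment and a T7 promoter.

The annotated payload consists of the monomeric EGFP coding sequence followed closely by the mini-AID degron, the minimal auxin-responsive portion of Arabidopsis IAA17. In cells expressing the TIR1 F-box protein, this degron triggers rapid degradation of the fusion protein when auxin is added. A short sequence annotated as a thrombin site lies downstream of the tags. The unannotated stretches flanking the tag cassette within the insert presumably correspond to NIPBL genomic homology arms, although the feature table does not label them and the record does not say which terminus of NIPBL is tagged. No mammalian promoter is annotated, consistent with expression depending on in-frame integration at the native locus. The nuclease or guide RNA used with the template is not described. mEGFP fluorescence is listed as the selectable marker, so edited cells can be identified or sorted by it, and the resulting allele allows both live imaging and auxin-inducible depletion of NIPBL. The associated study concerned cohesin-mediated loop extrusion and sister chromatid resolution.
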