Addgene plasmid #217664: RepairTemplate_NIPBL_mEGFP_mAID
Purpose: Repair template to endogenously tag NIPBL with mEGFP-mAID Tag
Depositing lab: Daniel Gerlich. Depositing organization: Institut fuer Molekulare Biotechnologie (IMBA). Publication: Cohesin-mediated DNA loop extrusion resolves sister chromatids in G2 phase. Batty P, Langer CC, Takacs Z, Tang W, Blaukopf C, Peters JM, Gerlich DW. EMBO J. 2023 Aug 15;42(16):e113475. doi: 10.15252/embj.2023113475. Epub 2023 Jun 26. PubMed 37357575.
Backbone
  Vector backbone: pCR2.1
  Backbone size w/o insert (bp): 3913
  Total vector size (bp): 6327
  Modifications to backbone: The backbone was digested with EcoRV. Insert ordered as gBlock and blunt-end cloned into vector
  Vector type: Mammalian Expression, Bacterial Expression
  Selectable markers: meGFP
Growth in bacteria
  Bacterial resistance: Ampicillin and Kanamycin, 100 & 50 μg/mL
  Growth temperature: 37°C
  Growth strain: DH5alpha
  Copy number: High Copy
Gene/Insert
  Gene/Insert name: NIPBL_mEGFP_mAID
  Species: H. sapiens (human)
  Insert size (bp): 2414
  Entrez Gene: NIPBL (a.k.a. CDLS, CDLS1, IDN3, IDN3-B, Scc2)
  Tag / fusion protein: meGFP; mAID
  Cloning method: Restriction Enzyme; 5′ cloning site EcoRV (destroyed during cloning); 3′ cloning site None (unknown if destroyed)
  Sequencing primers: 5′ CAGGAAACAGCTATGAC
Terms and licenses: Academic/Nonprofit Terms; Industry Terms: Not Available to Industry
How to cite: RepairTemplate_NIPBL_mEGFP_mAID was a gift from Daniel Gerlich (Addgene plasmid # 217664 ; http://n2t.net/addgene:217664 ; RRID:Addgene_217664)
